Addgene plasmid #206263: pMMK ENTR 4
Purpose: (Empty Backbone) ENTR Vector 1 for MultiSite Gateway assembly and production of recombinant baculovirus using MultiMate assembly. Empty backbone.
Depositing lab: Imre Berger. Depositing organization: University of Bristol. Publication: Highly efficient CRISPR-mediated large DNA docking and multiplexed prime editing using a single baculovirus. Aulicino F, Pelosse M, Toelzer C, Capin J, Ilegems E, Meysami P, Rollarson R, Berggren PO, Dillingham MS, Schaffitzel C, Saleem MA, Welsh GI, Berger I. Nucleic Acids Res. 2022 Jul 22;50(13):7783-7799. doi: 10.1093/nar/gkac587. PubMed 35801912.
Backbone
  Vector backbone: pENTR/D-TOPO
  Backbone manufacturer: Invitrogen
  Vector type: MultiMate/Gateway ENTR 4
Growth in bacteria
  Bacterial resistance: Kanamycin, 50 μg/mL
  Growth temperature: 37°C
  Growth strain: DH5alpha
  Copy number: High Copy
Gene/Insert
  Gene/Insert name: None
Resource information
  A portion of this plasmid was derived from a plasmid made by: attL/R sequences from MultiSite Gateway system were cloned via Gibson assembly
Terms and licenses: Academic/Nonprofit Terms; Industry Terms: Not Available to Industry
How to cite: pMMK ENTR 4 was a gift from Imre Berger (Addgene plasmid # 206263 ; http://n2t.net/addgene:206263 ; RRID:Addgene_206263)
