[The description below was written by a language model from this plasmid's Addgene catalogue record and pLannotate feature annotations shown in this document.]
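Description:
pMMK ENTR 4 is a compact (about 1.9 kb) empty Gateway entry vector derived from the Invitrogen pENTR/D-TOPO backbone. It forms part of the MultiMate toolkit for MultiSite Gateway assembly and production of recombinant baculovirus. It is propagated in E. coli from a high-copy ColE1/pUC-type origin of replication and selected with kanamycin through an aminoglycoside phosphotransferase (KanR, aph(3')-Ia) gene. These two elements, plus a short recombination region, account for essentially the whole plasmid.

There is no insert, promoter, tag or reporter; the functional payload is the pair of Gateway recombination sites lying between the origin and the resistance gene. According to the record, attL/attR sequences from the MultiSite Gateway system were introduced by Gibson assembly. The automated annotation detects an attL1-like fragment that overlaps an attB5 core on the forward strand, followed closely by an attL2 site on the reverse strand. This pattern suggests that the upstream site is an attL-type site carrying the "5" specificity core rather than a true attL1, though the record does not state the exact site identities. In MultiSite Gateway, each entry vector carries a distinct pair of site specificities, so that LR Clonase joins fragments from several entry clones in a fixed order and orientation into one destination vector.

In use, a cassette of interest would be cloned between the flanking sites, then combined with the other pMMK ENTR modules to build multi-component constructs for baculovirus generation. The associated work concerns baculovirus-delivered CRISPR docking and prime editing. The catalogue is inconsistent on position, with the purpose line reading "ENTR Vector 1" while the name and vector type say ENTR 4.
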