Features (pLannotate 1.2.2; 5 found; start..end, strand, type, name):
      1..589     +  rep_origin     ori: high-copy-number ColE1/pMB1/pBR322/pUC origin of replication
    605..689     +  protein_bind   attL1 (fragment): mutant version of attL; recombination site for the Gateway® LR reaction LR Clonase™
    680..700     +  protein_bind   attB5: mutant version of attB; core recombination site for the Gateway® BP reaction BP Clonase™
    727..826     -  protein_bind   attL2: mutant version of attL; recombination site for the Gateway® LR reaction LR Clonase™
    933..1742    +  CDS            KanR: aminoglycoside phosphotransferase; aph(3')-Ia; confers resistance to kanamycin in bacteria or G418 (Geneticin®) in eukaryotes
>Addgene plasmid #206263 | pMMK ENTR 4 | addgene full sequence | sequence record 406415 | Addgene NGS Result
TTGAGATCCTTTTTTTCTGCGCGTAATCTGCTGCTTGCAAACAAAAAAACCACCGCTACCAGCGGTGGTT
TGTTTGCCGGATCAAGAGCTACCAACTCTTTTTCCGAAGGTAACTGGCTTCAGCAGAGCGCAGATACCAA
ATACTGTTCTTCTAGTGTAGCCGTAGTTAGGCCACCACTTCAAGAACTCTGTAGCACCGCCTACATACCT
CGCTCTGCTAATCCTGTTACCAGTGGCTGCTGCCAGTGGCGATAAGTCGTGTCTTACCGGGTTGGACTCA
AGACGATAGTTACCGGATAAGGCGCAGCGGTCGGGCTGAACGGGGGGTTCGTGCACACAGCCCAGCTTGG
AGCGAACGACCTACACCGAACTGAGATACCTACAGCGTGAGCTATGAGAAAGCGCCACGCTTCCCGAAGG
GAGAAAGGCGGACAGGTATCCGGTAAGCGGCAGGGTCGGAACAGGAGAGCGCACGAGGGAGCTTCCAGGG
GGAAACGCCTGGTATCTTTATAGTCCTGTCGGGTTTCGCCACCTCTGACTTGAGCGTCGATTTTTGTGAT
GCTCGTCAGGGGGGCGGAGCCTATGGAAAAACGCCAGCAACGCGAAATAATGATTTTATTTTGACTGATA
GTGACCTGTTCGTTGCAACAAATTGATGAGCAATGCTTTTTTATAATGTCAACTTTGTATACAAAAGTTG
GTTTAAACGATATCCCTAGGCCCGGGAGACAGCTTTCTTGTACAAAGTTGGCATTATAAGAAAGCATTGC
TTATCAATTTGTTGCAACGAACAGGTCACTATCAGTCAAAATAAAATCATTATTTGCTGGCCCGTGTCTC
AAAATCTCTGATGTTACATTGCACAAGATAAAAATATATCATCATGAACAATAAAACTGTCTGCTTACAT
AAACAGTAATACAAGGGGTGTTATGAGCCATATTCAACGGGAAACGTCGAGGCCGCGATTAAATTCCAAC
ATGGATGCTGATTTATATGGGTATAAATGGGCTCGCGATAATGTCGGGCAATCAGGTGCGACAATCTATC
GCTTGTATGGGAAGCCCGATGCGCCAGAGTTGTTTCTGAAACATGGCAAAGGTAGCGTTGCCAATGATGT
TACAGATGAGATGGTCAGACTAAACTGGCTGACGGAATTTATGCCTCTTCCGACCATCAAGCATTTTATC
CGTACTCCTGATGATGCATGGTTACTCACCACTGCGATCCCCGGAAAAACAGCATTCCAGGTATTAGAAG
AATATCCTGATTCAGGTGAAAATATTGTTGATGCGCTGGCAGTGTTCCTGCGCCGGTTGCATTCGATTCC
TGTTTGTAATTGTCCTTTTAACAGCGATCGCGTATTTCGTCTCGCTCAGGCGCAATCACGAATGAATAAC
GGTTTGGTTGATGCGAGTGATTTTGATGACGAGCGTAATGGCTGGCCTGTTGAACAAGTCTGGAAAGAAA
TGCATAAACTTTTGCCATTCTCACCGGATTCAGTCGTCACTCATGGTGATTTCTCACTTGATAACCTTAT
TTTTGACGAGGGGAAATTAATAGGTTGTATTGATGTTGGACGAGTCGGAATCGCAGACCGATACCAGGAT
CTTGCCATCCTATGGAACTGCCTCGGTGAGTTTTCTCCTTCATTACAGAAACGGCTTTTTCAAAAATATG
GTATTGATAATCCTGATATGAATAAATTGCAGTTTCATTTGATGCTCGATGAGTTTTTCTAATCAGAATT
GGTTAATTGGTTGTAACACTGGCAGAGCATTACGCTGACTTGACGGGACGGCGCAAGCTCATGACCAAAA
TCCCTTAACGTGAGTTACGCGTCGTTCCACTGAGCGTCAGACCCCGTAGAAAAGATCAAAGGATCTTC
